Addgene plasmid #133501: pAV0765
Purpose: Expression of mCherry targeted to the nucleus with one NLS signals
Depositing lab: Sophie Martin. Depositing organization: Universite de Lausanne (UNIL). Publication: A toolbox of stable integration vectors in the fission yeast Schizosaccharomyces pombe. Vjestica A, Marek M, Nkosi PJ, Merlini L, Liu G, Berard M, Billault-Chaumartin I, Martin SG. J Cell Sci. 2020 Jan 8;133(1). pii: jcs.240754. doi: 10.1242/jcs.240754. PubMed 31801797.
Backbone
  Vector backbone: pLys3BstZ17I(pAV0357)
  Vector type: Yeast Expression
Growth in bacteria
  Bacterial resistance: Ampicillin, 100 μg/mL
  Growth temperature: 37°C
  Growth strain: DH5alpha
  Copy number: High Copy
Gene/Insert
  Gene/Insert name: pLys3(BstZ17I)-p(tdh1)-NLSSV40-mCherry-terminator(ScADH1)-kanMX
  Species: S. pombe (fission yeast)
  Cloning method: Unknown
Terms and licenses: Academic/Nonprofit Terms; Industry Terms: Not Available to Industry
Depositor comments: Please see the Resource Information section for an annotated Genbank file.
How to cite: pAV0765 was a gift from Sophie Martin (Addgene plasmid # 133501 ; http://n2t.net/addgene:133501 ; RRID:Addgene_133501)
