[The description below was written by a language model from this plasmid's Addgene catalogue record and pLannotate feature annotations shown in this document.]
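Description:
pAV0765 is a fission yeast expression plasmid of about 8.9 kb, built on the pLys3(BstZ17I) backbone (pAV0357) from a toolbox of stable integration vectors for Schizosaccharomyces pombe. It is propagated in E. coli as a high-copy plasmid through a ColE1/pUC-type origin and selected with ampicillin via the β-lactamase gene and its promoter. The feature table also shows cloning-vector remnants: an f1 phage origin, a lacZα fragment, the lac promoter/operator region, flanking T7 and T3 promoters, and small fragments of bom, rop and lacI. No yeast replication origin is annotated, which fits a vector that is maintained by chromosomal insertion rather than episomally. The annotated S. pombe lys3 coding sequence, encoding the saccharopine dehydrogenase that carries out the last step of lysine biosynthesis, presumably serves as the homology for targeting to the lys3 locus. The BstZ17I in the backbone name likely denotes the linearisation site used for this, although the record does not spell out the integration mechanism.

The payload is a reporter cassette in which the tdh1 promoter drives mCherry fused to a single SV40 nuclear localisation signal, with transcription ended by the S. cerevisiae ADH1 terminator. The promoter and the NLS are named in the insert description but were not picked up by the automated annotation, and probably lie in the unannotated stretch upstream of the mCherry coding sequence. A kanMX cassette downstream gives a dominant drug-resistance marker for selecting yeast transformants. The stated purpose is expression of nuclear-targeted mCherry, giving a red fluorescent label of the nucleus in fission yeast cells.
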