Features (pLannotate 1.2.2; 18 found; start..end, strand, type, name):
    137..186     +  misc_feature   bom (fragment): basis of mobility region from pBR322
    997..2100    +  CDS            lys3: LYS1_SCHPO - Experimental evidence at protein level: Swiss-Prot protein existence level 1. Catalyzes the NAD(+)-dependent cleavage of saccharopine to L- lysine and 2-oxoglutarate, the final step in the alpha-aminoadipate (AAA) pathway for lysin biosynthesis. From Schizosaccharomyces pombe (strain 972 / ATCC 24843) (Fission yeast).
   2477..2525    +  misc_feature   bom (fragment): basis of mobility region from pBR322
   2553..2981    -  rep_origin     f1 ori (sequence partly withheld): f1 bacteriophage origin of replication; arrow indicates direction of (+) strand synthesis
   2985..3140    -  CDS            lacZα (fragment): LacZα fragment of β-galactosidase; lacZ fragment
   3148..3166    +  promoter       T7 promoter: promoter for bacteriophage T7 RNA polymerase
   4229..4936    +  CDS            mCherry: mCherry is a basic (constitutively fluorescent) red fluorescent protein published in 2004, derived from Discosoma sp.. It is reported to be a very rapidly-maturing monomer with low acid sensitivity.
   4960..5147    +  terminator     ADH1 terminator: S. cerevisiae ADH1; transcription terminator for the S. cerevisiae alcohol dehydrogenase 1 (ADH1) gene
   5222..6578    +  gene           kanMX: yeast selectable marker conferring kanamycin resistance (Wach et al., 1994)
   6635..6653    -  promoter       T3 promoter: promoter for bacteriophage T3 RNA polymerase
   6698..6714    -  protein_bind   lac operator: The lac repressor binds to the lac operator to inhibit transcription in E. coli. This inhibition can be relieved by adding lactose or isopropyl-β-D-thiogalactopyranoside (IPTG). lac repressor encoded by lacI
   6722..6752    -  promoter       lac promoter: promoter for the E. coli lac operon
   6767..6788    -  protein_bind   CAP binding site: CAP binding activates transcription in the presence of cAMP. E. coli catabolite activator protein
   6801..6893    -  CDS            lacI (fragment): lac repressor; lacI; The lac repressor binds to the lac operator to inhibit transcription in E. coli. This inhibition can be relieved by adding lactose or isopropyl-β-D-thiogalactopyranoside (IPTG).
   7076..7664    -  rep_origin     ori: high-copy-number ColE1/pMB1/pBR322/pUC origin of replication
   7835..8695    -  CDS            AmpR: β-lactamase; bla; confers resistance to ampicillin, carbenicillin, and related antibiotics
   8696..8800    -  promoter       AmpR promoter: bla
   8895..35      +  CDS            rop (fragment) (across the origin): Rop protein, which maintains plasmids at low copy number; rop
>Addgene plasmid #133501 | pAV0765 | addgene full sequence | sequence record 263723 | Addgene NGS Result
TCGCGCGTTTCGGTGATGACGGTGAAAACCTCTGACACATGCAGCTCCCGGAGACGGTCACAGCTTGTCT
GTAAGCGGATGCCGGGAGCAGACAAGCCCGTCAGGGCGCGTCAGCGGGTGTTGGCGGGTGTCGGGGCTGG
CTTAACTATGCGGCATCAGAGCAGATTGTACTGAGAGTGCACCATAACCGGGGCCTTACGAAGTTAAATT
ATAGGCACAGACATCTTTGGCATTGGAAAGATTTAGTAACAATCATAATGTAGCACTTCTTAAAAAATCT
AATTTTAGAACAAAAAGGCTTAAAAAAGAATGGTTCCGCTCTTTTAAAAAATAGTAAAATGTACAATAGC
AAGGTTTTCGTAGGTCGACGGACATAACAAGGGGAAAGAGAAATAAAGCATGTAAACGTCAATAAAACAT
CTTTGATTCTGGATCAATCATATGCCAAATGAAGAAAAATAGCATTTATAACAACATGAAACCATATTTG
AGACCTTTTAACGATGAAAATTTATTAAATAAAAGATAAAAAAGAAAGAAACCGTTCAAGTTCAATGAAA
ATTTCGTCGTGAAGTAGAAACCAAGATAATGGAAAGGCTTCGCAAAGCCACAAATTTTCCAATAGTCATT
ATAACTGAAGATTAAGGACAGTATACTAGTAAAAATCAAGTGAATTGTGCCTAGGATAGGTAGCTAACGT
GACTGCCACTGAACCTGTGTAGCGTATTAGATCCATCAAGATCCCTTCTGCTCATATCATTGCTGATCTG
TAAATTGACCGCATCAAATTTGATCTCATTTATATCGAGATTGATCTATATTATTTTGCCAATTTGCAGT
ATATAAACTTATTTGATTAAGTTTTTGGTCTCCTTCGCCACGTCTTCATTTTGTTAGTTTAAATTTTTTT
GACTAACTTAGAAAGGGAAGTTTTTAAAAACGTTGAAATACTTTTTCGATTTAAAAATATATATTTAATT
AATTTTCTGTTCCAAAATGGTTGCTCCTCATCTTTGGTTACGTGCTGAAACCAAACCTTTAGAAGAGCGC
AGTGCTTTGACTCCTAGAACTGCCAAGATACTCGCCGATGCTGGATTTCAAATTACCATTGAGCGCTCTT
CCCAACGTGCTTTCAAGGACAAAGAATTTGAGCGCCTTGGTTTCCCCATGGTTCCTGAGGGCTCATGGCG
ACATGCACCTAAGGACGCGTACATTATTGGTCTCAAAGAGCTTCCGGAAAATGATAACAGTCCTTTGAAG
CATACTCATATTCAATTTGCTCATTGCTACAAAAACCAGGAAGGTTGGCGTGAAGTCTTGTCCCGATTCC
CCGCTGGCAATGGTCTTCTATATGATTTGGAATTTTTGCAAGATGACAATGGCAGACGTGTTGCCGCTTT
TGGTTACCACGCTGGTTTTGCTGGATCAGCTATCTCATGTTTAGTTTGGGCACATCAATTATTGCATCCT
AACAAACAATTCCCTGCTATCCGTCCGTTCCCCAACGAAAAATCTTTGGTTCGCCATGTTGCTCGTCAAG
TACGTTTAGCTTTGAAAAAGAATAACAACCAGTATCCTCGTATTCTGGTTATTGGGGCTCTTGGTCGTTG
TGGTACTGGAGCGTGCGATTTAGCATCAAAGATTGGTATTCCCTTCGATAACATTCTTCGCTGGGACATT
AATGAAACTAAGAAGGGTGGTCCCTTTACCGAAATTACGGAATCAGACATATTTGTTAACTGCATTTATC
TGAGCATGCCTATTCCCAAATTCTGTACCGTCGAGTCGTTAAATGTACCTAACCGTAAATTGCGTGTTGT
TTGTGATGTTAGCTGTGACACTACCAATCCTAACAATCCTATTCCAATTTATAATGTAAACACTACATTT
GATCATCCTACAGTTGAGGTTAAAGGTGTCACAACTCCTCCTCCTTTAGAGGTCATTTCTATTGATCATC
TTCCTACTTTATTGCCAAGGGAATCTTCCGAAGCATTTAGTGAAGCTCTAATTCCTAGTCTTTTGGCTTT
GAAGGACGTCGACAATGCTCCCGTTTGGGTCAGAGCTAAAAAACTTTATGAAACCATGGTTCAAAAGCTT
TAAAATAAATGTTATTTAATTTCAAAGTTCCGGGTCCTTTATATTGTTTCACCAAATTATTGAATATTAT
TTTCTCAAAAATTAACTTTAGAATACAATTTAGACGGCATTTTCGATGCTCTGGACATTTTTTCCACGTA
CTTGTTAAATTGTAGCGGTGTTGCATAATACTACCTTTTGATTTGTTATTCACGTTACAATATATATTTG
ACTAATTTAAATATGATAATATACACATTTCTCTGCAAACCTCCTTTATACTTTTCGCCGGTCATTGATT
AATAATTAAGAAACAGGATTTCATCCTGCATTTGCCACTTACCTATATGGTAAATATAAATCTTGAAACT
TTCCCCAATATTTATTGCTTGCTAGGGCGGTGTGAAATACCGCACAGATGCGTAAGGAGAAAATACCGCA
TCAGGAAATTGTAAGCGTTAATATTTTGTTAAAATTCGCGTTAAATTTTTGTTAAATCAGCTCATTTTTT
AACCAATAGGCCGAAATCGGCAAAATCCCTTATAAATCAAAAGAATAGACCGAGATAGGGT
[37 nt withheld, positions 2652-2688]
AAAGAACGTGGACTCCAACGTCAAAGG
[49 nt withheld, positions 2716-2764]
T
[91 nt withheld, positions 2766-2856]
G
[124 nt withheld, positions 2858-2981]
CCATTCGCCATTCAGGCTGCGCAACTGTTGGGAAGGGCGATCGGTGCGGGCCTCTTCGCTATTACGCCAG
CTGGCGAAAGGGGGATGTGCTGCAAGGCGATTAAGTTGGGTAACGCCAGGGTTTTCCCAGTCACGACGTT
GTAAAACGACGGCCAGTGAGCGCGCGTAATACGACTCACTATAGGGCGAATTGGGTACCTAAAGTATGGA
AAATCAAAATTCCTGAATTTTTGTAAACTCCCATACAAATACGATTACACATACATACAAAAATGCAAAT
AACAAAATATACACGCACGCATGCACACTAAATAAACAAACTGTGCGTCCATTCCTTTTATGCACAAACG
TTGAAGCTCAGGACATCGCACCAACAATCACTCATCTCTTCTCTCTCTACCCACTTTCCACCCACACCCA
CAGTCTGCATCTGTTTGACGACTGTAGCTCAAGCATCAGTAGCAGCCGCTGTCATCCTCAACTGCTGCTG
CTGATGCTGCTTGAATGTACGCATGATAGCAACGACGCACCGCTCTACCACTACTACCGAAGCGCCATCA
TCACCTCCTCACCTACCATCGCAATCGTCCTCTCGAAACTCTTCGACCGCTTTCACCCGGCTTCCTGCAG
GTAACAATGCGCTCGGCGCTTGATTAAAAGAGGCCAGAGGCGATAAATGACTCAGGGTGCATTTGGCCTC
GCTACGAAAGGACCCTGTCTTGTGATTTTTCCGTAGCCAATGGACAACCGCCTTGTCAACCTTTTGACTT
TGGAATGTGCTAGCAATTCCTCCTTCCCCCTGACTTCAGGTGACAAGGCTTGCATCACGCTGAGGTAGGC
GTCGGAAAAACTTTCCTCACAAGGCTGACGTCATGGAATGTGCAATCAAAGTCAGGAGCGGGAACGAGGC
AGATTACCAACGAAGCAACGACCATCTCGGAACAACTTGCAAAGAAAGTCAAGGAAAGTTGGCACCACAT
CACGATCGCGCACCTTCTCCAATCACCTTGCTCCTTAGTTGTTCCGAATCGAGTGCGAGGCAATTGTGGT
AAAGATAGTCGGGGGAAACCCTTACCCCATTCACACCACGGCTGATGGCTGCTGTGTGGGATGGAAAGGT
ATAAATAGAGGCAGGCGGTGCCTAGCATCGCTTCTGTATAGATCATTCATCCATAGTATTGATTTACACT
TGATTCAAAATGGGTTCCCCTAAGAAGAAGCGTAAGGTTTCCCCCGGGTTAATTAAAATGGTGAGCAAGG
GCGAGGAGGATAACATGGCCATCATCAAGGAGTTCATGCGCTTCAAGGTGCACATGGAGGGCTCCGTGAA
CGGCCACGAGTTCGAGATCGAGGGCGAGGGCGAGGGCCGCCCCTACGAGGGCACCCAGACCGCCAAGCTG
AAGGTGACCAAGGGTGGCCCCCTGCCCTTCGCCTGGGACATCCTGTCCCCTCAGTTCATGTACGGCTCCA
AGGCCTACGTGAAGCACCCCGCCGACATCCCCGACTACTTGAAGCTGTCCTTCCCCGAGGGCTTCAAGTG
GGAGCGCGTGATGAACTTCGAGGACGGCGGCGTGGTGACCGTGACCCAGGACTCCTCCCTGCAGGACGGC
GAGTTCATCTACAAGGTGAAGCTGCGCGGCACCAACTTCCCCTCCGACGGCCCCGTAATGCAGAAGAAGA
CCATGGGCTGGGAGGCCTCCTCCGAGCGGATGTACCCCGAGGACGGCGCCCTGAAGGGCGAGATCAAGCA
GAGGCTGAAGCTGAAGGACGGCGGCCACTACGACGCTGAGGTCAAGACCACCTACAAGGCCAAGAAGCCC
GTGCAGCTGCCCGGCGCCTACAACGTCAACATCAAGTTGGACATCACCTCCCACAACGAGGACTACACCA
TCGTGGAACAGTACGAACGCGCCGAGGGCCGCCACTCCACCGGCGGCATGGACGAGCTGTACAAGTAAGG
CGCGCCACTTCTAAATAAGCGAATTTCTTATGATTTATGATTTTTATTATTAAATAAGTTATAAAAAAAA
TAAGTGTATACAAATTTTAAAGTGACTCTTAGGTTTTAAAACGAAAATTCTTATTCTTGAGTAACTCTTT
CCTGTAGGTCAGGTTGCTTTCTCAGGTATAGTATGAGGTCGCTCTTATTGACCACACCTCTACCGGCAGA
TCCGCTAGGGATAACAGGGTAATATAGATCTGTTTAGCTTGCCTCGTCCCCGCCGGGTCACCCGGCCAGC
GACATGGAGGCCCAGAATACCCTCCTTGACAGTCTTGACGTGCGCAGCTCAGGGGCATGATGTGACTGTC
GCCCGTACATTTAGCCCATACATCCCCATGTATAATCATTTGCATCCATACATTTTGATGGCCGCACGGC
GCGAAGCAAAAATTACGGCTCCTCGCTGCAGACCTGCGAGCAGGGAAACGCTCCCCTCACAGACGCGTTG
AATTGTCCCCACGCCGCGCCCCTGTAGAGAAATATAAAAGGTTAGGATTTGCCACTGAGGTTCTTCTTTC
ATATACTTCCTTTTAAAATCTTGCTAGGATACAGTTCTCACATCACATCCGAACATAAACAACCATGGGT
AAGGAAAAGACTCACGTTTCGAGGCCGCGATTAAATTCCAACATGGATGCTGATTTATATGGGTATAAAT
GGGCTCGCGATAATGTCGGGCAATCAGGTGCGACAATCTATCGATTGTATGGGAAGCCCGATGCGCCAGA
GTTGTTTCTGAAACATGGCAAAGGTAGCGTTGCCAATGATGTTACAGATGAGATGGTCAGACTAAACTGG
CTGACGGAATTTATGCCTCTTCCGACCATCAAGCATTTTATCCGTACTCCTGATGATGCATGGTTACTCA
CCACTGCGATCCCCGGCAAAACAGCATTCCAGGTATTAGAAGAATATCCTGATTCAGGTGAAAATATTGT
TGATGCGCTGGCAGTGTTCCTGCGCCGGTTGCATTCGATTCCTGTTTGTAATTGTCCTTTTAACAGCGAT
CGCGTATTTCGTCTCGCTCAGGCGCAATCACGAATGAATAACGGTTTGGTTGATGCGAGTGATTTTGATG
ACGAGCGTAATGGCTGGCCTGTTGAACAAGTCTGGAAAGAAATGCATAAGCTTTTGCCATTCTCACCGGA
TTCAGTCGTCACTCATGGTGATTTCTCACTTGATAACCTTATTTTTGACGAGGGGAAATTAATAGGTTGT
ATTGATGTTGGACGAGTCGGAATCGCAGACCGATACCAGGATCTTGCCATCCTATGGAACTGCCTCGGTG
AGTTTTCTCCTTCATTACAGAAACGGCTTTTTCAAAAATATGGTATTGATAATCCTGATATGAATAAATT
GCAGTTTCATTTGATGCTCGATGAGTTTTTCTAATCAGTACTGACAATAAAAAGATTCTTGTTTTCAAGA
ACTTGTCATTTGTATAGTTTTTTTATATTGTAGTTGTTCTATTTTAATCAAATGTTAGCGTGATTTATAT
TTTTTTTCGCCTCGACATCATCTGCCCAGATGCGAAGTTAAGTGCGCAGAAAGTAATATCATGCGTCAAT
CGTATGTGAATGCTGGTCGCTATACTGCTGTCGATTCGATACTAACGCCGCCATCCAGTTTAAACGAGCT
CCAGCTTTTGTTCCCTTTAGTGAGGGTTAATTGCGCGCTTGGCGTAATCATGGTCATAGCTGTTTCCTGT
GTGAAATTGTTATCCGCTCACAATTCCACACAACATACGAGCCGGAAGCATAAAGTGTAAAGCCTGGGGT
GCCTAATGAGTGAGCTAACTCACATTAATTGCGTTGCGCTCACTGCCCGCTTTCCAGTCGGGAAACCTGT
CGTGCCAGCTGCATTAATGAATCGGCCAACGCGCGGGGAGAGGCGGTTTGCGTATTGGGCGCTCTTCCGC
TTCCTCGCTCACTGACTCGCTGCGCTCGGTCGTTCGGCTGCGGCGAGCGGTATCAGCTCACTCAAAGGCG
GTAATACGGTTATCCACAGAATCAGGGGATAACGCAGGAAAGAACATGTGAGCAAAAGGCCAGCAAAAGG
CCAGGAACCGTAAAAAGGCCGCGTTGCTGGCGTTTTTCCATAGGCTCCGCCCCCCTGACGAGCATCACAA
AAATCGACGCTCAAGTCAGAGGTGGCGAAACCCGACAGGACTATAAAGATACCAGGCGTTTCCCCCTGGA
AGCTCCCTCGTGCGCTCTCCTGTTCCGACCCTGCCGCTTACCGGATACCTGTCCGCCTTTCTCCCTTCGG
GAAGCGTGGCGCTTTCTCATAGCTCACGCTGTAGGTATCTCAGTTCGGTGTAGGTCGTTCGCTCCAAGCT
GGGCTGTGTGCACGAACCCCCCGTTCAGCCCGACCGCTGCGCCTTATCCGGTAACTATCGTCTTGAGTCC
AACCCGGTAAGACACGACTTATCGCCACTGGCAGCAGCCACTGGTAACAGGATTAGCAGAGCGAGGTATG
TAGGCGGTGCTACAGAGTTCTTGAAGTGGTGGCCTAACTACGGCTACACTAGAAGAACAGTATTTGGTAT
CTGCGCTCTGCTGAAGCCAGTTACCTTCGGAAAAAGAGTTGGTAGCTCTTGATCCGGCAAACAAACCACC
GCTGGTAGCGGTGGTTTTTTTGTTTGCAAGCAGCAGATTACGCGCAGAAAAAAAGGATCTCAAGAAGATC
CTTTGATCTTTTCTACGGGGTCTGACGCTCAGTGGAACGAAAACTCACGTTAAGGGATTTTGGTCATGAG
ATTATCAAAAAGGATCTTCACCTAGATCCTTTTAAATTAAAAATGAAGTTTTAAATCAATCTAAAGTATA
TATGAGTAAACTTGGTCTGACAGTTACCAATGCTTAATCAGTGAGGCACCTATCTCAGCGATCTGTCTAT
TTCGTTCATCCATAGTTGCCTGACTCCCCGTCGTGTAGATAACTACGATACGGGAGGGCTTACCATCTGG
CCCCAGTGCTGCAATGATACCGCGAGACCCACGCTCACCGGCTCCAGATTTATCAGCAATAAACCAGCCA
GCCGGAAGGGCCGAGCGCAGAAGTGGTCCTGCAACTTTATCCGCCTCCATCCAGTCTATTAATTGTTGCC
GGGAAGCTAGAGTAAGTAGTTCGCCAGTTAATAGTTTGCGCAACGTTGTTGCCATTGCTACAGGCATCGT
GGTGTCACGCTCGTCGTTTGGTATGGCTTCATTCAGCTCCGGTTCCCAACGATCAAGGCGAGTTACATGA
TCCCCCATGTTGTGCAAAAAAGCGGTTAGCTCCTTCGGTCCTCCGATCGTTGTCAGAAGTAAGTTGGCCG
CAGTGTTATCACTCATGGTTATGGCAGCACTGCATAATTCTCTTACTGTCATGCCATCCGTAAGATGCTT
TTCTGTGACTGGTGAGTACTCAACCAAGTCATTCTGAGAATAGTGTATGCGGCGACCGAGTTGCTCTTGC
CCGGCGTCAATACGGGATAATACCGCGCCACATAGCAGAACTTTAAAAGTGCTCATCATTGGAAAACGTT
CTTCGGGGCGAAAACTCTCAAGGATCTTACCGCTGTTGAGATCCAGTTCGATGTAACCCACTCGTGCACC
CAACTGATCTTCAGCATCTTTTACTTTCACCAGCGTTTCTGGGTGAGCAAAAACAGGAAGGCAAAATGCC
GCAAAAAAGGGAATAAGGGCGACACGGAAATGTTGAATACTCATACTCTTCCTTTTTCAATATTATTGAA
GCATTTATCAGGGTTATTGTCTCATGAGCGGATACATATTTGAATGTATTTAGAAAAATAAACAAATAGG
GGTTCCGCGCACATTTCCCCGAAAAGTGCCACCTGACGTCTAAGAAACCATTATTATCATGACATTAACC
TATAAAAATAGGCGTATCACGAGGCCCTTTCGTC
